>Addgene plasmid #143243 | TFORF0931 | addgene full sequence | sequence record 396155 | Addgene NGS Result
TTAATGTAGTCTTATGCAATACTCTTGTAGTCTTGCAACATGGTAACGATGAGTTAGCAACATGCCTTAC
AAGGAGAGAAAAAGCACCGTGCATGCCGATTGGTGGAAGTAAGGTGGTACGATCGTGCCTTATTAGGAAG
GCAACAGACGGGTCTGACATGGATTGGACGAACCACTGAATTGCCGCATTGCAGAGATATTGTATTTAAG
TGCCTAGCTCGATACATAAACGGGTCTCTCTGGTTAGACCAGATCTGAGCCTGGGAGCTCTCTGGCTAAC
TAGGGAACCCACTGCTTAAGCCTCAATAAAGCTTGCCTTGAGTGCTTCAAGTAGTGTGTGCCCGTCTGTT
GTGTGACTCTGGTAACTAGAGATCCCTCAGACCCTTTTAGTCAGTGTGGAAAATCTCTAGCAGTGGCGCC
CGAACAGGGACTTGAAAGCGAAAGGGAAACCAGAGGAGCTCTCTCGACGCAGGACTCGGCTTGCTGAAGC
GCGCACGGCAAGAGGCGAGGGGCGGCGACTGGTGAGTACGCCAAAAATTTTGACTAGCGGAGGCTAGAAG
GAGAGAGATGGGTGCGAGAGCGTCAGTATTAAGCGGGGGAGAATTAGATCGCGATGGGAAAAAATTCGGT
TAAGGCCAGGGGGAAAGAAAAAATATAAATTAAAACATATAGTATGGGCAAGCAGGGAGCTAGAACGATT
CGCAGTTAATCCTGGCCTGTTAGAAACATCAGAAGGCTGTAGACAAATACTGGGACAGCTACAACCATCC
CTTCAGACAGGATCAGAAGAACTTAGATCATTATATAATACAGTAGCAACCCTCTATTGTGTGCATCAAA
GGATAGAGATAAAAGACACCAAGGAAGCTTTAGACAAGATAGAGGAAGAGCAAAACAAAAGTAAGACCAC
CGCACAGCAAGCGGCCGCTGATCTTCAGACCTGGAGGAGGAGATATGAGGGACAATTGGAGAAGTGAATT
ATATAAATATAAAGTAGTAAAAATTGAACCATTAGGAGTAGCACCCACCAAGGCAAAGAGAAGAGTGGTG
CAGAGAGAAAAAAGAGCAGTGGGAATAGGAGCTTTGTTCCTTGGGTTCTTGGGAGCAGCAGGAAGCACTA
TGGGCGCAGCGTCAATGACGCTGACGGTACAGGCCAGACAATTATTGTCTGGTATAGTGCAGCAGCAGAA
CAATTTGCTGAGGGCTATTGAGGCGCAACAGCATCTGTTGCAACTCACAGTCTGGGGCATCAAGCAGCTC
CAGGCAAGAATCCTGGCTGTGGAAAGATACCTAAAGGATCAACAGCTCCTGGGGATTTGGGGTTGCTCTG
GAAAACTCATTTGCACCACTGCTGTGCCTTGGAATGCTAGTTGGAGTAATAAATCTCTGGAACAGATTTG
GAATCACACGACCTGGATGGAGTGGGACAGAGAAATTAACAATTACACAAGCTTAATACACTCCTTAATT
GAAGAATCGCAAAACCAGCAAGAAAAGAATGAACAAGAATTATTGGAATTAGATAAATGGGCAAGTTTGT
GGAATTGGTTTAACATAACAAATTGGCTGTGGTATATAAAATTATTCATAATGATAGTAGGAGGCTTGGT
AGGTTTAAGAATAGTTTTTGCTGTACTTTCTATAGTGAATAGAGTTAGGCAGGGATATTCACCATTATCG
TTTCAGACCCACCTCCCAACCCCGAGGGGACCCATGCATTGCATCTCAATTAGTCAGCAACCAGGTGTGG
AAAGTCCCCAGGCTCCCCAGCAGGCAGAAGTATGCAAAGCATGCGTCTCAATTAGTCAGCAACCATAGTC
CCGCCCCTAACTCCGCCCATCCCGCCCCTAACTCCGCCCAGTTCCGCCCATTCTCCGCCCCATGGCTGAC
TAATTTTTTTTATTTATGCAGAGGCCGAGGCCGCCTCGGCCTCTGAGCTATTCCAGAAGTAGTGAGGAGG
CTTTTTTGGAGGCCTAGGCTTTTGCAAAAAGCTTTCTAGAGGTACCACCGGAGCTTACCATGACCGAGTA
CAAGCCCACGGTGCGCCTCGCCACCCGCGACGACGTCCCCAGGGCCGTACGCACCCTCGCCGCCGCGTTC
GCCGACTACCCCGCCACGCGCCACACCGTCGATCCGGACCGCCACATCGAGCGGGTCACCGAGCTGCAAG
AACTCTTCCTCACGCGCGTCGGGCTCGACATCGGCAAGGTGTGGGTCGCGGACGACGGCGCCGCCGTGGC
GGTCTGGACCACGCCGGAGAGCGTCGAAGCGGGGGCGGTGTTCGCCGAGATCGGCCCGCGCATGGCCGAG
TTGAGCGGTTCCCGGCTGGCCGCGCAGCAACAGATGGAAGGCCTCCTGGCGCCGCACCGGCCCAAGGAGC
CCGCGTGGTTCCTGGCCACCGTCGGCGTCTCGCCCGACCACCAGGGCAAGGGTCTGGGCAGCGCCGTCGT
GCTCCCCGGAGTGGAGGCGGCCGAGCGCGCCGGGGTGCCCGCCTTCCTGGAGACCTCCGCGCCCCGCAAC
CTCCCCTTCTACGAGCGGCTCGGCTTCACCGTCACCGCCGACGTCGAGGTGCCCGAAGGACCGCGCACCT
GGTGCATGACCCGCAAGCCCGGTGCCAGTTAACGAATTCTAGATCTTGAGACAAATGGCAGTATTCATCC
ACAATTTTAAAAGAAAAGGGGGGATTGGGGGGTACAGTGCAGGGGAAAGAATAGTAGACATAATAGCAAC
AGACATACAAACTAAAGAATTACAAAAACAAATTACAAAAATTCAAAATTTTCGGGTTTATTACAGGGAC
AGCAGAGATCCACTTTGGCGCCGGCTCGAGGCCTGCAGGTGCAAAGATGGATAAAGTTTTAAACAGAGAG
GAATCTTTGCAGCTAATGGACCTTCTAGGTCTTGAAAGGAGTGGGAATTGGCTCCGGTGCCCGTCAGTGG
GCAGAGCGCACATCGCCCACAGTCCCCGAGAAGTTGGGGGGAGGGGTCGGCAATTGAACCGGTGCCTAGA
GAAGGTGGCGCGGGGTAAACTGGGAAAGTGATGTCGTGTACTGGCTCCGCCTTTTTCCCGAGGGTGGGGG
AGAACCGTATATAAGTGCAGTAGTCGCCGTGAACGTTCTTTTTCGCAACGGGTTTGCCGCCAGAACACAG
GTAAGTGCCGTGTGTGGTTCCCGCGGGCCTGGCCTCTTTACGGGTTATGGCCCTTGCGTGCCTTGAATTA
CTTCCACCTGGCTGCAGTACGTGATTCTTGATCCCGAGCTTCGGGTTGGAAGTGGGTGGGAGAGTTCGAG
GCCTTGCGCTTAAGGAGCCCCTTCGCCTCGTGCTTGAGTTGAGGCCTGGCCTGGGCGCTGGGGCCGCCGC
GTGCGAATCTGGTGGCACCTTCGCGCCTGTCTCGCTGCTTTCGATAAGTCTCTAGCCATTTAAAATTTTT
GATGACCTGCTGCGACGCTTTTTTTCTGGCAAGATAGTCTTGTAAATGCGGGCCAAGATCTGCACACTGG
TATTTCGGTTTTTGGGGCCGCGGGCGGCGACGGGGCCCGTGCGTCCCAGCGCACATGTTCGGCGAGGCGG
GGCCTGCGAGCGCGGCCACCGAGAATCGGACGGGGGTAGTCTCAAGCTGGCCGGCCTGCTCTGGTGCCTG
GCCTCGCGCCGCCGTGTATCGCCCCGCCCTGGGCGGCAAGGCTGGCCCGGTCGGCACCAGTTGCGTGAGC
GGAAAGATGGCCGCTTCCCGGCCCTGCTGCAGGGAGCTCAAAATGGAGGACGCGGCGCTCGGGAGAGCGG
GCGGGTGAGTCACCCACACAAAGGAAAAGGGCCTTTCCGTCCTCAGCCGTCGCTTCATGTGACTCCACGG
AGTACCGGGCGCCGTCCAGGCACCTCGATTAGTTCTCGAGCTTTTGGAGTACGTCGTCTTTAGGTTGGGG
GGAGGGGTTTTATGCGATGGAGTTTCCCCACACTGAGTGGGTGGAGACTGAAGTTAGGCCAGCTTGGCAC
TTGATGTAATTCTCCTTGGAATTTGCCCTTTTTGAGTTTGGATCTTGGTTCATTCTCAAGCCTCAGACAG
TGGTTCAAAGTTTTTTTCTTCCATTTCAGGTGTCGTGAGGCTAGCACCGCCACCATGGCCGCCGCCGCCG
CCGCCGCGCCGAGCGGAGGAGGAGGAGGAGGCGAGGAGGAGAGACTGGAAGAAAAGTCAGAAGACCAGGA
CCTCCAGGGCCTCAAGGACAAACCCCTCAAGTTTAAAAAGGTGAAGAAAGATAAGAAAGAAGAGAAAGAG
GGCAAGCATGAGCCCGTGCAGCCATCAGCCCACCACTCTGCTGAGCCCGCAGAGGCAGGCAAAGCAGAGA
CATCAGAAGGGTCAGGCTCCGCCCCGGCTGTGCCGGAAGCTTCTGCCTCCCCCAAACAGCGGCGCTCCAT
CATCCGTGACCGGGGACCCATGTATGATGACCCCACCCTGCCTGAAGGCTGGACACGGAAGCTTAAGCAA
AGGAAATCTGGCCGCTCTGCTGGGAAGTATGATGTGTATTTGATCAATCCCCAGGGAAAAGCCTTTCGCT
CTAAAGTGGAGTTGATTGCGTACTTCGAAAAGGTAGGCGACACATCCCTGGACCCTAATGATTTTGACTT
CACGGTAACTGGGAGAGGGAGCCCCTCCCGGCGAGAGCAGAAACCACCTAAGAAGCCCAAATCTCCCAAA
GCTCCAGGAACTGGCAGAGGCCGGGGACGCCCCAAAGGGAGCGGCACCACGAGACCCAAGGCGGCCACGT
CAGAGGGTGTGCAGGTGAAAAGGGTCCTGGAGAAAAGTCCTGGGAAGCTCCTTGTCAAGATGCCTTTTCA
AACTTCGCCAGGGGGCAAGGCTGAGGGGGGTGGGGCCACCACATCCACCCAGGTCATGGTGATCAAACGC
CCCGGCAGGAAGCGAAAAGCTGAGGCCGACCCTCAGGCCATTCCCAAGAAACGGGGCCGAAAGCCGGGGA
GTGTGGTGGCAGCCGCTGCCGCCGAGGCCAAAAAGAAAGCCGTGAAGGAGTCTTCTATCCGATCTGTGCA
GGAGACCGTACTCCCCATCAAGAAGCGCAAGACCCGGGAGACGGTCAGCATCGAGGTCAAGGAAGTGGTG
AAGCCCCTGCTGGTGTCCACCCTCGGTGAGAAGAGCGGGAAAGGACTGAAGACCTGTAAGAGCCCTGGGC
GGAAAAGCAAGGAGAGCAGCCCCAAGGGGCGCAGCAGCAGCGCCTCCTCACCCCCCAAGAAGGAGCACCA
CCACCATCACCACCACTCAGAGTCCCCAAAGGCCCCCGTGCCACTGCTCCCACCCCTGCCCCCACCTCCA
CCTGAGCCCGAGAGCTCCGAGGACCCCACCAGCCCCCCTGAGCCCCAGGACTTGAGCAGCAGCGTCTGCA
AAGAGGAGAAGATGCCCAGAGGAGGCTCACTGGAGAGCGACGGCTGCCCCAAGGAGCCAGCTAAGACTCA
GCCCGCGGTTGCCACCGCCGCCACGGCCGCAGAAAAGTACAAACACCGAGGGGAGGGAGAGCGCAAAGAC
ATTGTTTCATCCTCCATGCCAAGGCCAAACAGAGAGGAGCCTGTGGACAGCCGGACGCCCGTGACCGAGA
GAGTTAGCTAGTAATGAACTAGTCCGTAACTTGAAAGTATTTCGATTTCTTGGCTTTATATATCTTGTGG
AAAGGACGAAGTAGAGGCTGTCAGACCTAGCGAACGCGTTAAGTCGACAATCAACCTCTGGATTACAAAA
TTTGTGAAAGATTGACTGGTATTCTTAACTATGTTGCTCCTTTTACGCTATGTGGATACGCTGCTTTAAT
GCCTTTGTATCATGCTATTGCTTCCCGTATGGCTTTCATTTTCTCCTCCTTGTATAAATCCTGGTTGCTG
TCTCTTTATGAGGAGTTGTGGCCCGTTGTCAGGCAACGTGGCGTGGTGTGCACTGTGTTTGCTGACGCAA
CCCCCACTGGTTGGGGCATTGCCACCACCTGTCAGCTCCTTTCCGGGACTTTCGCTTTCCCCCTCCCTAT
TGCCACGGCGGAACTCATCGCCGCCTGCCTTGCCCGCTGCTGGACAGGGGCTCGGCTGTTGGGCACTGAC
AATTCCGTGGTGTTGTCGGGGAAATCATCGTCCTTTCCTTGGCTGCTCGCCTGTGTTGCCACCTGGATTC
TGCGCGGGACGTCCTTCTGCTACGTCCCTTCGGCCCTCAATCCAGCGGACCTTCCTTCCCGCGGCCTGCT
GCCGGCTCTGCGGCCTCTTCCGCGTCTTCGCCTTCGCCCTCAGACGAGTCGGATCTCCCTTTGGGCCGCC
TCCCCGCGTCGACTTTAAGACCAATGACTTACAAGGCAGCTGTAGATCTTAGCCACTTTTTAAAAGAAAA
GGGGGGACTGGAAGGGCTAATTCACTCCCAACGAAGACAAGATCTGCTTTTTGCTTGTACTGGGTCTCTC
TGGTTAGACCAGATCTGAGCCTGGGAGCTCTCTGGCTAACTAGGGAACCCACTGCTTAAGCCTCAATAAA
GCTTGCCTTGAGTGCTTCAAGTAGTGTGTGCCCGTCTGTTGTGTGACTCTGGTAACTAGAGATCCCTCAG
ACCCTTTTAGTCAGTGTGGAAAATCTCTAGCAGTACGTATAGTAGTTCATGTCATCTTATTATTCAGTAT
TTATAACTTGCAAAGAAATGAATATCAGAGAGTGAGAGGAACTTGTTTATTGCAGCTTATAATGGTTACA
AATAAAGCAATAGCATCACAAATTTCACAAATAAAGCATTTTTTTCACTGCATTCTAGTTGTGGTTTGTC
CAAACTCATCAATGTATCTTATCATGTCTGGCTCTAGCTATCCCGCCCCTAACTCCGCCCATCCCGCCCC
TAACTCCGCCCAGTTCCGCCCATTCTCCGCCCCATGGCTGACTAATTTTTTTTATTTATGCAGAGGCCGA
GGCCGCCTCGGCCTCTGAGCTATTCCAGAAGTAGTGAGGAGGCTTTTTTGGAGGCCTAGGGACGTACCCA
ATTCGCCCTATAGTGAGTCGTATTACGCGCGCTCACTGGCCGTCGTTTTACAACGTCGTGACTGGGAAAA
CCCTGGCGTTACCCAACTTAATCGCCTTGCAGCACATCCCCCTTTCGCCAGCTGGCGTAATAGCGAAGAG
GCCCGCACCGATCGCCCTTCCCAACAGTTGCGCAGCCTGAATGGCGAATGGG
[124 nt withheld, positions 7193-7316]
C
[91 nt withheld, positions 7318-7408]
A
[49 nt withheld, positions 7410-7458]
CCTTTGACGTTGGAGTCCACGTTCTTT
[37 nt withheld, positions 7486-7522]
ACCCTATCTCGGTCTATTCTTTTGATTTATAAGGGATTTTGCCGATTTCGGCCTATTGGTTAAAAAATGA
GCTGATTTAACAAAAATTTAACGCGAATTTTAACAAAATATTAACGCTTACAATTTAGGTGGCACTTTTC
GGGGAAATGTGCGCGGAACCCCTATTTGTTTATTTTTCTAAATACATTCAAATATGTATCCGCTCATGAG
ACAATAACCCTGATAAATGCTTCAATAATATTGAAAAAGGAAGAGTATGAGTATTCAACATTTCCGTGTC
GCCCTTATTCCCTTTTTTGCGGCATTTTGCCTTCCTGTTTTTGCTCACCCAGAAACGCTGGTGAAAGTAA
AAGATGCTGAAGATCAGTTGGGTGCACGAGTGGGTTACATCGAACTGGATCTCAACAGCGGTAAGATCCT
TGAGAGTTTTCGCCCCGAAGAACGTTTTCCAATGATGAGCACTTTTAAAGTTCTGCTATGTGGCGCGGTA
TTATCCCGTATTGACGCCGGGCAAGAGCAACTCGGTCGCCGCATACACTATTCTCAGAATGACTTGGTTG
AGTACTCACCAGTCACAGAAAAGCATCTTACGGATGGCATGACAGTAAGAGAATTATGCAGTGCTGCCAT
AACCATGAGTGATAACACTGCGGCCAACTTACTTCTGACAACGATCGGAGGACCGAAGGAGCTAACCGCT
TTTTTGCACAACATGGGGGATCATGTAACTCGCCTTGATCGTTGGGAACCGGAGCTGAATGAAGCCATAC
CAAACGACGAGCGTGACACCACGATGCCTGTAGCAATGGCAACAACGTTGCGCAAACTATTAACTGGCGA
ACTACTTACTCTAGCTTCCCGGCAACAATTAATAGACTGGATGGAGGCGGATAAAGTTGCAGGACCACTT
CTGCGCTCGGCCCTTCCGGCTGGCTGGTTTATTGCTGATAAATCTGGAGCCGGTGAGCGTGGGTCTCGCG
GTATCATTGCAGCACTGGGGCCAGATGGTAAGCCCTCCCGTATCGTAGTTATCTACACGACGGGGAGTCA
GGCAACTATGGATGAACGAAATAGACAGATCGCTGAGATAGGTGCCTCACTGATTAAGCATTGGTAACTG
TCAGACCAAGTTTACTCATATATACTTTAGATTGATTTAAAACTTCATTTTTAATTTAAAAGGATCTAGG
TGAAGATCCTTTTTGATAATCTCATGACCAAAATCCCTTAACGTGAGTTTTCGTTCCACTGAGCGTCAGA
CCCCGTAGAAAAGATCAAAGGATCTTCTTGAGATCCTTTTTTTCTGCGCGTAATCTGCTGCTTGCAAACA
AAAAAACCACCGCTACCAGCGGTGGTTTGTTTGCCGGATCAAGAGCTACCAACTCTTTTTCCGAAGGTAA
CTGGCTTCAGCAGAGCGCAGATACCAAATACTGTTCTTCTAGTGTAGCCGTAGTTAGGCCACCACTTCAA
GAACTCTGTAGCACCGCCTACATACCTCGCTCTGCTAATCCTGTTACCAGTGGCTGCTGCCAGTGGCGAT
AAGTCGTGTCTTACCGGGTTGGACTCAAGACGATAGTTACCGGATAAGGCGCAGCGGTCGGGCTGAACGG
GGGGTTCGTGCACACAGCCCAGCTTGGAGCGAACGACCTACACCGAACTGAGATACCTACAGCGTGAGCT
ATGAGAAAGCGCCACGCTTCCCGAAGGGAGAAAGGCGGACAGGTATCCGGTAAGCGGCAGGGTCGGAACA
GGAGAGCGCACGAGGGAGCTTCCAGGGGGAAACGCCTGGTATCTTTATAGTCCTGTCGGGTTTCGCCACC
TCTGACTTGAGCGTCGATTTTTGTGATGCTCGTCAGGGGGGCGGAGCCTATGGAAAAACGCCAGCAACGC
GGCCTTTTTACGGTTCCTGGCCTTTTGCTGGCCTTTTGCTCACATGTTCTTTCCTGCGTTATCCCCTGAT
TCTGTGGATAACCGTATTACCGCCTTTGAGTGAGCTGATACCGCTCGCCGCAGCCGAACGACCGAGCGCA
GCGAGTCAGTGAGCGAGGAAGCGGAAGAGCGCCCAATACGCAAACCGCCTCTCCCCGCGCGTTGGCCGAT
TCATTAATGCAGCTGGCACGACAGGTTTCCCGACTGGAAAGCGGGCAGTGAGCGCAACGCAATTAATGTG
AGTTAGCTCACTCATTAGGCACCCCAGGCTTTACACTTTATGCTTCCGGCTCGTATGTTGTGTGGAATTG
TGAGCGGATAACAATTTCACACAGGAAACAGCTATGACCATGATTACGCCAAGCGCGCAATTAACCCTCA
CTAAAGGGAACAAAAGCTGGAGCTGCAAGC
Features (pLannotate 1.2.2; 32 found; start..end, strand, type, name):
      5..231     +  promoter       RSV promoter: Rous sarcoma virus enhancer/promoter
    232..412     +  LTR            5' LTR (truncated): truncated 5' long terminal repeat (LTR) from HIV-1
    459..584     +  misc_feature   HIV-1 Ψ: packaging signal of human immunodeficiency virus type 1
    568..931     +  CDS            HIV-1 gag (fragment): gag protein from human immunodeficiency virus 1; gag
   1077..1310    +  misc_feature   RRE: The Rev response element (RRE) of HIV-1 allows for Rev-dependent mRNA export from the nucleus to the cytoplasm.
   1687..1713    +  CDS            Rev (fragment): human immunodeficiency virus 1 (HIV-1) Rev protein; rev; enhances nuclear export of unspliced and incompletely spliced viral mRNAs
   1720..1743    +  promoter       SV40 promoter (fragment): SV40 early promoter
   1744..1815    +  promoter       SV40 promoter (fragment): SV40 enhancer and early promoter
   1839..1974    +  rep_origin     SV40 ori: SV40 origin of replication
   2020..2616    +  CDS            PuroR (fragment): puromycin N-acetyltransferase; pac from Streptomyces; confers resistance to puromycin
   2665..2782    +  misc_feature   cPPT/CTS: central polypurine tract and central termination sequence of HIV-1
   2847..2913    +  CDS            small t antigen (fragment): SV40 (simian virus 40) small t antigen
   2920..4098    +  promoter       EF-1α promoter: strong constitutive promoter for human elongation factor EF-1α
   4117..4140    -  promoter       chicken β-actin promoter (fragment): contains a 21-bp deletion relative to the standard chicken β-actin promoter
   4178..5608    +  CDS            MECP2: MECP2_HUMAN - Experimental evidence at protein level: Swiss-Prot protein existence level 1. Chromosomal protein that binds to methylated DNA. It can bind specifically to a single methyl-CpG pair. It is not influenced by sequences flanking the methyl-CpGs. Mediates transcriptional repression through interaction with histone deacetylase and the corepressor SIN3A. Binds both 5-methylcytosine (5mC) and 5-hydroxymethylcytosine (5hmC)- containing DNA, with a preference for 5-methylcytosine (5mC). From Homo sapiens (Human).
   5624..5677    +  promoter       U6 promoter (fragment): RNA polymerase III promoter for human U6 snRNA
   5719..6307    +  misc_feature   WPRE: woodchuck hepatitis virus posttranscriptional regulatory element
   6358..6377    +  misc_feature   cPPT/CTS (fragment): central polypurine tract and central termination sequence of HIV-1
   6379..6612    +  LTR            3' LTR (ΔU3): self-inactivating 3' long terminal repeat (LTR) from HIV-1
   6690..6811    +  polyA_signal   SV40 poly(A) signal: SV40 polyadenylation signal
   6851..6986    +  rep_origin     SV40 ori: SV40 origin of replication
   7007..7025    -  promoter       T7 promoter: promoter for bacteriophage T7 RNA polymerase
   7033..7188    +  CDS            lacZα (fragment): LacZα fragment of β-galactosidase; lacZ fragment
   7193..7621    +  rep_origin     f1 ori (sequence partly withheld): f1 bacteriophage origin of replication; arrow indicates direction of (+) strand synthesis
   7674..7778    +  promoter       AmpR promoter: bla
   7779..8639    +  CDS            AmpR: β-lactamase; bla; confers resistance to ampicillin, carbenicillin, and related antibiotics
   8810..9398    +  rep_origin     ori: high-copy-number ColE1/pMB1/pBR322/pUC origin of replication
   9581..9673    +  CDS            lacI (fragment): lac repressor; lacI; The lac repressor binds to the lac operator to inhibit transcription in E. coli. This inhibition can be relieved by adding lactose or isopropyl-β-D-thiogalactopyranoside (IPTG).
   9686..9707    +  protein_bind   CAP binding site: CAP binding activates transcription in the presence of cAMP. E. coli catabolite activator protein
   9722..9752    +  promoter       lac promoter: promoter for the E. coli lac operon
   9760..9776    +  protein_bind   lac operator: The lac repressor binds to the lac operator to inhibit transcription in E. coli. This inhibition can be relieved by adding lactose or isopropyl-β-D-thiogalactopyranoside (IPTG). lac repressor encoded by lacI
   9821..9839    +  promoter       T3 promoter: promoter for bacteriophage T3 RNA polymerase
