[The description below was written by a language model from this plasmid's Addgene catalogue record and pLannotate feature annotations shown in this document.]
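Description:
TFORF0931 is a lentiviral mammalian expression plasmid built on the pLX_TRC317 backbone and belongs to a barcoded library of transcription factor open reading frames. It carries human MECP2, which encodes a methyl-CpG-binding chromosomal protein that mediates transcriptional repression. The depositor notes link the ORF to a specific RefSeq/Ensembl transcript isoform and state that it was made synthetically. The plasmid is propagated in E. coli through a high-copy ColE1/pUC-type origin with ampicillin resistance (AmpR), and an f1 origin is also present. Because the lentiviral repeats can recombine, a recombination-tolerant strain is specified and the depositor recommends screening several colonies.

The transfer cassette is laid out as a third-generation, self-inactivating design. An RSV promoter fused to a truncated HIV-1 5' LTR drives genomic RNA production in packaging cells. It is followed by the Ψ packaging signal with a gag fragment, the RRE for Rev-dependent nuclear export, a cPPT/CTS, and a ΔU3 3' LTR with a downstream SV40 polyadenylation signal. Within the provirus, an SV40 early promoter/origin region sits upstream of a puromycin N-acetyltransferase gene, which allows selection of transduced cells. The strong constitutive EF-1α promoter drives the MECP2 ORF, and a WPRE downstream enhances transcript expression. According to the record, each library member has a unique 24-bp barcode, but the feature table does not annotate it, so its position cannot be stated. Several short annotated fragments (U6, chicken β-actin, small t antigen, lacI) are probably partial matches or backbone remnants rather than functional elements. The construct is intended for MECP2 overexpression, alone or in pooled screens where barcodes identify the transcription factor, as in directed differentiation studies.
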