Addgene plasmid #143243: TFORF0931
Purpose: Lentiviral vector for overexpressing transcription factor ORFs with unique 24-bp barcodes. Barcodes facilitate identification of transcription factors in pooled screens.
Depositing lab: Feng Zhang. Depositing organization: Broad Institute. Publication: A transcription factor atlas of directed differentiation. Joung J, Ma S, Tay T, Geiger-Schuller KR, Kirchgatterer PC, Verdine VK, Guo B, Arias-Garcia MA, Allen WE, Singh A, Kuksenko O, Abudayyeh OO, Gootenberg JS, Fu Z, Macrae RK, Buenrostro JD, Regev A, Zhang F. Cell. 2023 Jan 5;186(1):209-229.e26. doi: 10.1016/j.cell.2022.11.026. PubMed 36608654.
Backbone
  Vector backbone: pLX_TRC317
  Backbone manufacturer: Broad Institute Genetic Perturbation Platform
  Backbone size w/o insert (bp): 8264
  Vector type: Mammalian Expression, Lentiviral
  Selectable markers: Puromycin
Growth in bacteria
  Bacterial resistance: Ampicillin, 100 μg/mL
  Growth temperature: 37°C
  Growth strain: NEB Stable
  Copy number: High Copy
Gene/Insert
  Gene/Insert name: MECP2
  Species: H. sapiens (human)
  Insert size (bp): 1598
  Entrez Gene: MECP2 (a.k.a. AUTSX3, MRX16, MRX79, MRXS13, MRXSL, PPMX, RS, RTS, RTT)
  Promoter: EF1a
  Cloning method: Unknown
  Sequencing primers: 5′ GGGTGGAGACTGAAGTTAGGCCAG; 3′ CACATAGCGTAAAAGGAGCAACATAG
Terms and licenses: Academic/Nonprofit Terms; Industry Terms: Not Available to Industry
Depositor comments: NM_001110792,ENST00000453960 . The transcription factor ORF portion of this plasmid was synthesized by Genewiz. Please test multiple small colonies in case of plasmid recombination. To make this collection available in a timely manner, a portion of this collection was not fully sequenced by Addgene. If an Addgene verified full plasmid sequence is not available, please contact us prior to placing an order to request the full sequence.
How to cite: TFORF0931 was a gift from Feng Zhang (Addgene plasmid # 143243 ; http://n2t.net/addgene:143243 ; RRID:Addgene_143243)
