>Addgene plasmid #143243 | TFORF0931 | depositor partial sequence | sequence record 281867 | Insert
ACCGCCACCATGGCCGCCGCCGCCGCCGCCGCGCCGAGCGGAGGAGGAGGAGGAGGCGAGGAGGAGAGAC
TGGAAGAAAAGTCAGAAGACCAGGACCTCCAGGGCCTCAAGGACAAACCCCTCAAGTTTAAAAAGGTGAA
GAAAGATAAGAAAGAAGAGAAAGAGGGCAAGCATGAGCCCGTGCAGCCATCAGCCCACCACTCTGCTGAG
CCCGCAGAGGCAGGCAAAGCAGAGACATCAGAAGGGTCAGGCTCCGCCCCGGCTGTGCCGGAAGCTTCTG
CCTCCCCCAAACAGCGGCGCTCCATCATCCGTGACCGGGGACCCATGTATGATGACCCCACCCTGCCTGA
AGGCTGGACACGGAAGCTTAAGCAAAGGAAATCTGGCCGCTCTGCTGGGAAGTATGATGTGTATTTGATC
AATCCCCAGGGAAAAGCCTTTCGCTCTAAAGTGGAGTTGATTGCGTACTTCGAAAAGGTAGGCGACACAT
CCCTGGACCCTAATGATTTTGACTTCACGGTAACTGGGAGAGGGAGCCCCTCCCGGCGAGAGCAGAAACC
ACCTAAGAAGCCCAAATCTCCCAAAGCTCCAGGAACTGGCAGAGGCCGGGGACGCCCCAAAGGGAGCGGC
ACCACGAGACCCAAGGCGGCCACGTCAGAGGGTGTGCAGGTGAAAAGGGTCCTGGAGAAAAGTCCTGGGA
AGCTCCTTGTCAAGATGCCTTTTCAAACTTCGCCAGGGGGCAAGGCTGAGGGGGGTGGGGCCACCACATC
CACCCAGGTCATGGTGATCAAACGCCCCGGCAGGAAGCGAAAAGCTGAGGCCGACCCTCAGGCCATTCCC
AAGAAACGGGGCCGAAAGCCGGGGAGTGTGGTGGCAGCCGCTGCCGCCGAGGCCAAAAAGAAAGCCGTGA
AGGAGTCTTCTATCCGATCTGTGCAGGAGACCGTACTCCCCATCAAGAAGCGCAAGACCCGGGAGACGGT
CAGCATCGAGGTCAAGGAAGTGGTGAAGCCCCTGCTGGTGTCCACCCTCGGTGAGAAGAGCGGGAAAGGA
CTGAAGACCTGTAAGAGCCCTGGGCGGAAAAGCAAGGAGAGCAGCCCCAAGGGGCGCAGCAGCAGCGCCT
CCTCACCCCCCAAGAAGGAGCACCACCACCATCACCACCACTCAGAGTCCCCAAAGGCCCCCGTGCCACT
GCTCCCACCCCTGCCCCCACCTCCACCTGAGCCCGAGAGCTCCGAGGACCCCACCAGCCCCCCTGAGCCC
CAGGACTTGAGCAGCAGCGTCTGCAAAGAGGAGAAGATGCCCAGAGGAGGCTCACTGGAGAGCGACGGCT
GCCCCAAGGAGCCAGCTAAGACTCAGCCCGCGGTTGCCACCGCCGCCACGGCCGCAGAAAAGTACAAACA
CCGAGGGGAGGGAGAGCGCAAAGACATTGTTTCATCCTCCATGCCAAGGCCAAACAGAGAGGAGCCTGTG
GACAGCCGGACGCCCGTGACCGAGAGAGTTAGCTAGTAATGAACTAGTCCGTAACTTGAAAGTATTTCGA
TTTCTTGGCTTTATATATCTTGTGGAAAGGACGAAGTAGAGGCTGTCAGACCTAGCGA
