>Addgene plasmid #143243 | TFORF0931 | depositor partial sequence | sequence record 281868 | Barcode
AGTAGAGGCTGTCAGACCTAGCGA
